Addgene plasmid #48306: Gal1/10 Ura S. cerevisiae expression vector (12URA-U)
Purpose: (Empty Backbone)
Depositing lab: Scott Gradia. Depositing organization: University of California, Berkeley.
Backbone
  Vector backbone: pRS426
  Backbone size (bp): 8878
  Vector type: NA
Growth in bacteria
  Bacterial resistance: Ampicillin, 100 μg/mL
  Growth temperature: 37°C
  Growth strain: XL1 Blue
  Copy number: High Copy
Gene/Insert
  Gene/Insert name: None
Terms and licenses: Academic/Nonprofit Terms; Industry Terms: Not Available to Industry
Depositor comments: Note: The full plasmid sequence displayed here is theoretical and may not be entirely accurate. Addgene's quality control sequencing has identified some discrepancies with the sequence, but they do not impact the plasmid's function. This plasmid is a LIC-adapted S. cerevisiae vector. It uses the same PCR primer tags as with most of our other vectors, so one PCR product can be inserted into many different vectors at once. This vector can complement Ura auxotrophy. Add the following tags to your PCR primers: Note: You must add an ATG to the beginning of your open reading frame. LICvBac Forward Tag TACTTCCAATCCAATCG LicV1 Reverse Tag TTATCCACTTCCAATGTTATTA Linearize this plasmid with SspI and gel purify the product, then T4-treat with dGTP. For the PCR product, T4-treat with dCTP. Series 12 vectors are galactose inducible (using the Gal 1/10 promoter). The plasmids are cloned and propagated in E. coli. Plasmids are available to complement the Ade, Trp, or Ura auxotrophies. The Ade, Trp, and Ura plasmids can co-exist in the same yeast cell with no compatibility issues. We have successfully expressed 3 proteins from these 3 plasmids in the same strain (BCY123: Ade-, Trp-, Ura-). For more information, please see our website: http://qb3.berkeley.edu/qb3/macrolab/
How to cite: Gal1/10 Ura S. cerevisiae expression vector (12URA-U) was a gift from Scott Gradia (Addgene plasmid # 48306 ; http://n2t.net/addgene:48306 ; RRID:Addgene_48306)
