[The description below was written by a language model from this plasmid's Addgene catalogue record and pLannotate feature annotations shown in this document.]
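Description:
Gal1/10 Ura S. cerevisiae expression vector (12URA-U) is an empty E. coli–yeast shuttle backbone of roughly 8.9 kb for galactose-inducible protein expression in Saccharomyces cerevisiae. The catalogue lists pRS426 as the parent backbone. The feature table, however, also shows pBR322-type elements (bom, rop and fragments of the tetracycline resistance gene) that suggest a more composite ancestry, which the record does not explain. In bacteria the plasmid replicates from a ColE1/pMB1-type origin and is selected with ampicillin through the bla gene and its promoter. It is catalogued as high copy despite the annotated rop sequence. In yeast it is maintained episomally by the 2μ origin, with an adjacent fragment of the 2μ RAF1 gene. Selection is through URA3 under its own promoter, which complements uracil auxotrophy and can be counterselected with 5-FOA.

The expression element is the divergent GAL1,10 promoter, which is regulated by Gal4 and induced by galactose. There is no insert, and no tag or terminator is annotated. The short UGE2-like and TCB2 hits flanking the promoter are probably residual genomic or homology matches rather than functional parts. The vector is adapted for ligation-independent cloning: it is linearised at an SspI site, and vector and PCR product are treated with T4 polymerase to generate complementary overhangs. It uses the same primer tags as the depositor's other vector series, so one amplicon can go into many backbones, but the user must supply the start codon. Sister plasmids carrying Ade or Trp markers are compatible with it in one cell, and the depositor reports co-expressing three proteins from the three plasmids in a single strain. The depositor also notes that the displayed sequence is theoretical and has minor discrepancies that do not affect function.
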