Features (pLannotate 1.2.2; 15 found; start..end, strand, type, name):
    790..894     +  promoter       AmpR promoter: bla
    895..1755    +  CDS            AmpR: β-lactamase; bla; confers resistance to ampicillin, carbenicillin, and related antibiotics
   1926..2514    +  rep_origin     ori: high-copy-number ColE1/pMB1/pBR322/pUC origin of replication
   2700..2840    -  misc_feature   bom: basis of mobility region from pBR322
   2942..3133    -  CDS            rop: Rop protein, which maintains plasmids at low copy number; rop
   3137..3532    +  CDS            YPB1_ECOLX: Protein predicted: Swiss-Prot protein existence level 4. From Escherichia coli.
   3774..4399    -  CDS            TcR (fragment): tetracycline efflux protein; tet; confers resistance to tetracycline
   4381..4509    -  CDS            UGE2 (fragment): UGE2_ARATH - Experimental evidence at protein level: Swiss-Prot protein existence level 1. Catalyzes the interconversion between UDP-glucose and UDP- galactose. Cooperates with UGE3 in pollen development and with UGE4 in cell wall carbohydrate biosynthesis and growth. From Arabidopsis thaliana (Mouse-ear cress).
   4551..5215    +  promoter       GAL1,10 promoter: GAL1 and GAL10 genes of S. cerevisiae; divergent inducible promoter, regulated by Gal4
   5620..5784    +  CDS            TCB2 (fragment): TCB2_YEAST - Experimental evidence at protein level: Swiss-Prot protein existence level 1. May play a role in membrane trafficking. From Saccharomyces cerevisiae (strain ATCC 204508 / S288c) (Baker's yeast).
   5779..6071    -  CDS            TcR (fragment): tetracycline efflux protein; tet; confers resistance to tetracycline
   6266..7069    -  CDS            URA3: orotidine-5'-phosphate decarboxylase, required for uracil biosynthesis; S. cerevisiae URA3; yeast auxotrophic marker, counterselectable with 5-fluoroorotic acid (5-FOA)
   7070..7285    -  promoter       URA3 promoter: S. cerevisiae URA3
   7286..7723    +  CDS            RAF1 (fragment): RAF_YEAST - Experimental evidence at transcript level: Swiss-Prot protein existence level 2. Antagonizes transcriptional repression of recombinase FLP by REP1-REP2. May play a role in plasmid partitioning. From Saccharomyces cerevisiae (strain ATCC 204508 / S288c) (Baker's yeast).
   7877..346     -  rep_origin     2μ ori (across the origin): yeast 2μ plasmid origin of replication
>Addgene plasmid #48306 | Gal1/10 Ura S. cerevisiae expression vector (12URA-U) | depositor full sequence | sequence record 73691 | Gal1/10 Ura S. cerevisiae expression vector (12URA-U) sequence 8873 bps
GGAATAGGAACTTCAAAGCGTTTCCGAAAACGAGCGCTTCCGAAAATGCAACGCGAGCTGCGCACATACA
GCTCACTGTTCACGTCGCACCTATATCTGCGTGTTGCCTGTATATATATATACATGAGAAGAACGGCATA
GTGCGTGTTTATGCTTAAATGCGTACTTATATGCGTCTATTTATGTAGGATGAAAGGTAGTCTAGTACCT
CCTGTGATATTATCCCATTCCATGCGGGGTATCGTATGCTTCCTTCAGCACTACCCTTTAGCTGTTCTAT
ATGCTGCCACTCCTCAATTGGATTAGTCTCATCCTTCAATGCTATCATTTCCTTTGATATTGGATCATAT
GCATAGTACCGAGAAACTAGTGCGAAGTAGTGATCAGGTATTGCTGTTATCTGATGAGTATACGTTGTCC
TGGCCACGGCAGAAGCACGCTTATCGCTCCAATTTCCCACAACATTAGTCAACTCCGTTAGGCCCTTCAT
TGAAAGAAATGAGGTCATCAAATGTCTTCCAATGTGAGATTTTGGGCCATTTTTTATAGCAAAGATTGAA
TAAGGCGCATTTTTCTTCAAAGCTTTATTGTACGATCTGACTAAGTTATCTTTTAATAATTGGTATTCCT
GTTTATTGCTTGAAGAATTGCCGGTCCTATTTACTCGTTTTAGGACTGGTTCAGAATTCTTGAAGACGAA
AGGGCCTCGTGATACGCCTATTTTTATAGGTTAATGTCATGATAATAATGGTTTCTTAGACGTCAGGTGG
CACTTTTCGGGGAAATGTGCGCGGAACCCCTATTTGTTTATTTTTCTAAATACATTCAAATATGTATCCG
CTCATGAGACAATAACCCTGATAAATGCTTCAATAATAATGAAAAAGGAAGAGTATGAGTATTCAACATT
TCCGTGTCGCCCTTATTCCCTTTTTTGCGGCATTTTGCCTTCCTGTTTTTGCTCACCCAGAAACGCTGGT
GAAAGTAAAAGATGCTGAAGATCAGTTGGGTGCACGAGTGGGTTACATCGAACTGGATCTCAACAGCGGT
AAGATCCTTGAGAGTTTTCGCCCCGAAGAACGTTTTCCAATGATGAGCACTTTTAAAGTTCTGCTATGTG
GCGCGGTATTATCCCGTGTTGACGCCGGGCAAGAGCAACTCGGTCGCCGCATACACTATTCTCAGAATGA
CTTGGTTGAGTACTCACCAGTCACAGAAAAGCATCTTACGGATGGCATGACAGTAAGAGAATTATGCAGT
GCTGCCATAACCATGAGTGATAACACTGCGGCCAACTTACTTCTGACAACGATCGGAGGACCGAAGGAGC
TAACCGCTTTTTTGCACAACATGGGGGATCATGTAACTCGCCTTGATCGTTGGGAACCGGAGCTGAATGA
AGCCATACCAAACGACGAGCGTGACACCACGATGCCTGCAGCAATGGCAACAACGTTGCGCAAACTATTA
ACTGGCGAACTACTTACTCTAGCTTCCCGGCAACAATTAATAGACTGGATGGAGGCGGATAAAGTTGCAG
GACCACTTCTGCGCTCGGCCCTTCCGGCTGGCTGGTTTATTGCTGATAAATCTGGAGCCGGTGAGCGTGG
GTCTCGCGGTATCATTGCAGCACTGGGGCCAGATGGTAAGCCCTCCCGTATCGTAGTTATCTACACGACG
GGGAGTCAGGCAACTATGGATGAACGAAATAGACAGATCGCTGAGATAGGTGCCTCACTGATTAAGCATT
GGTAACTGTCAGACCAAGTTTACTCATATATACTTTAGATTGATTTAAAACTTCATTTTTAATTTAAAAG
GATCTAGGTGAAGATCCTTTTTGATAATCTCATGACCAAAATCCCTTAACGTGAGTTTTCGTTCCACTGA
GCGTCAGACCCCGTAGAAAAGATCAAAGGATCTTCTTGAGATCCTTTTTTTCTGCGCGTAATCTGCTGCT
TGCAAACAAAAAAACCACCGCTACCAGCGGTGGTTTGTTTGCCGGATCAAGAGCTACCAACTCTTTTTCC
GAAGGTAACTGGCTTCAGCAGAGCGCAGATACCAAATACTGTCCTTCTAGTGTAGCCGTAGTTAGGCCAC
CACTTCAAGAACTCTGTAGCACCGCCTACATACCTCGCTCTGCTAATCCTGTTACCAGTGGCTGCTGCCA
GTGGCGATAAGTCGTGTCTTACCGGGTTGGACTCAAGACGATAGTTACCGGATAAGGCGCAGCGGTCGGG
CTGAACGGGGGGTTCGTGCACACAGCCCAGCTTGGAGCGAACGACCTACACCGAACTGAGATACCTACAG
CGTGAGCTATGAGAAAGCGCCACGCTTCCCGAAGGGAGAAAGGCGGACAGGTATCCGGTAAGCGGCAGGG
TCGGAACAGGAGAGCGCACGAGGGAGCTTCCAGGGGGAAACGCCTGGTATCTTTATAGTCCTGTCGGGTT
TCGCCACCTCTGACTTGAGCGTCGATTTTTGTGATGCTCGTCAGGGGGGCGGAGCCTATGGAAAAACGCC
AGCAACGCGGCCTTTTTACGGTTCCTGGCCTTTTGCTGGCCTTTTGCTCACATGTTCTTTCCTGCGTTAT
CCCCTGATTCTGTGGATAACCGTATTACCGCCTTTGAGTGAGCTGATACCGCTCGCCGCAGCCGAACGAC
CGAGCGCAGCGAGTCAGTGAGCGAGGAAGCGGAAGAGCGCCTGATGCGGTATTTTCTCCTTACGCATCTG
TGCGGTATTTCACACCGCATATGGTGCACTCTCAGTACAATCTGCTCTGATGCCGCATAGTTAAGCCAGT
ATACACTCCGCTATCGCTACGTGACTGGGTCATGGCTGCGCCCCGACACCCGCCAACACCCGCTGACGCG
CCCTGACGGGCTTGTCTGCTCCCGGCATCCGCTTACAGACAAGCTGTGACCGTCTCCGGGAGCTGCATGT
GTCAGAGGTTTTCACCGTCATCACCGAAACGCGCGAGGCAGCTGCGGTAAAGCTCATCAGCGTGGTCGTG
AAGCGATTCACAGATGTCTGCCTGTTCATCCGCGTCCAGCTCGTTGAGTTTCTCCAGAAGCGTTAATGTC
TGGCTTCTGATAAAGCGGGCCATGTTAAGGGCGGTTTTTTCCTGTTTGGTCACTTGATGCCTCCGTGTAA
GGGGGAATTTCTGTTCATGGGGGTAATGATACCGATGAAACGAGAGAGGATGCTCACGATACGGGTTACT
GATGATGAACATGCCCGGTTACTGGAACGTTGTGAGGGTAAACAACTGGCGGTATGGATGCGGCGGGACC
AGAGAAAAATCACTCAGGGTCAATGCCAGCGCTTCGTTAATACAGATGTAGGTGTTCCACAGGGTAGCCA
GCAGCATCCTGCGATGCAGATCCGGAACATAATGGTGCAGGGCGCTGACTTCCGCGTTTCCAGACTTTAC
GAAACACGGAAACCGAAGACCATTCATGTTGTTGCTCAGGTCGCAGACGTTTTGCAGCAGCAGTCGCTTC
ACGTTCGCTCGCGTATCGGTGATTCATTCTGCTAACCAGTAAGGCAACCCCGCCAGCCTAGCCGGGTCCT
CAACGACAGGAGCACGATCATGCGCACCCGTGGCCAGGACCCAACGCTGCCCGAGATGCGCCGCGTGCGG
CTGCTGGAGATGGCGGACGCGATGGATATGTTCTGCCAAGGGTTGGTTTGCGCATTCACAGTTCTCCGCA
AGAATTGATTGGCTCCAATTCTTGGAGTGGTGAATCCGTTAGCGAGGTGCCGCCGGCTTCCATTCAGGTC
GAGGTGGCCCGGCTCCATGCACCGCGACGCAACGCGGGGAGGCAGACAAGGTATAGGGCGGCGCCTACAA
TCCATGCCAACCCGTTCCATGTGCTCGCCGAGGCGGCATAAATCGCCGTGACGATCAGCGGTCCAGTGAT
CGAAGTTAGGCTGGTAAGAGCCGCGAGCGATCCTTGAAGCTGTCCCTGATGGTCGTCATCTACCTGCCTG
GACAGCATGGCCTGCAACGCGGGCATCCCGATGCCGCCGGAAGCGAGAAGAATCATAATGGGGAAGGCCA
TCCAGCCTCGCGTCGCGAACGCCAGCAAGACGTAGCCCAGCGCGTCGGCCGCCATGCCGGCGATAATGGC
CTGCTTCTCGCCGAAACGTTTGGTGGCGGGACCAGTGACGAAGGCTTGAGCGAGGGCGTGCAAGATTCCG
AATACCGCAAGCGACAGGCCGATCATCGTCGCGCTCCAGCGAAAGCGGTCCTCGCCGAAAATGACCCAGA
GCGCTGCCGGCACCTGTCCTACGAGTTGCATGATAAAGAAGACAGTCATAAGTGCGGCGACGATAGTCAT
GCCCCGCGCCCACCGGAAGGAGCTGACTGGGTTGAAGGCTCTCAAGGGCATCGGTCGACCAATTCGACAG
GTTATCAGCAACAACACAGTCATATCCATTCTCAATTAGCTCTACCACAGTGTGTGAACCAATGTATCCA
GCACCACCTGTAACCAAAACAATTTTAGAAGTACTTTCACTTTGTAACTGAGCTGTCATTTATATTGAAT
TTTCAAAAATTCTTACTTTTTTTTTGGATGGACGCAAAGAAGTTTAATAATCATATTACATGGCATTACC
ACCATATACATATCCATATACATATCCATATCTAATCTTACTTATATGTTGTGGAAATGTAAAGAGCCCC
ATTATCTTAGCCTAAAAAAACCTTCTCTTTGGAACTTTCAGTAATACGCTTAACTGCTCATTGCTATATT
GAAGTACGGATTAGAAGCCGCCGAGCGGGTGACAGCCCTCCGAAGGAAGACTCTCCTCCGTGCGTCCTCG
TCTTCACCGGTCGCGTTCCTGAAACGCAGATGTGCCTCGCGCCGCACTGCTCCGAACAATAAAGATTCTA
CAATACTAGCTTTTATGGTTATGAAGAGGAAAAATTGGCAGTAACCTGGCCCCACAAACCTTCAAATGAA
CGAATCAAATTAACAACCATAGGATGATAATGCGATTAGTTTTTTAGCCTTATTTCTGGGGTAATTAATC
AGCGAAGCGATGATTTTTGATCTATTAACAGATATATAAATGCAAAAACTGCATAACCACTTTAACTAAT
ACTTTCAACATTTTCGGTTTGTATTACTTCTTATTCAAATGTAATAAAAGTATCAACAAAAAATTGTTAA
TATACCTCTATACTTTAACGTCAAGGAGAAAAAACCCCGGATCCGTACTTCCAATCCAATATTGGAAGTG
GATAACTCTCGAGGATCGTAATGACTAGATTATATAATCAGAAATAGCCTTTGGTGATCACTTCCATTTT
AGTCAGCATAATAGAAAGTTTAATTACGCGCTTTTTTACATTCCGACAAAGATCTGCCCGAGAAAATTCT
TCGAGAAGACAACAACAACAAAAAAAATAAAGCCTGGGCGAAAAACATCGTGCGTTTACATAATATCTTG
AAAAGCAAACAGATATATAAACCGCTATTGAAATTACCTTTTTAAGTATTCGCCTAGAAGCCTTGTTTCA
AGTAGCATCAACAACAGGTGTTAGGTTAAACTGCTTTGACTTTTTGTTCTTTAACGAATATCATTAAAAA
AAAAGGACATCTATAAAGAATGTCTCCAAACTCGTCGAAAACTCGAACGGACCAGATAAGCTCCATGCCT
GGTATTAATGAAGCCACGAAGGTGGAAAGTAAGAATGTTGTGAAGGATGCTGTTCCAATAAAATCTGAAG
TTGAAACCAATGGTACATCAATAGTAAGAGAAAAACAAGATCCACAGGACGGGTGTGGTCGCCATGATCG
CGTAGTCGATAGTGGCTCCAAGTAGCGAAGCGAGCAGGACTGGGCGGCGGCCAAAGCGGTCGGACAGTGC
TCCGAGAACGGGTGCGCATAGAAATTGCATCAACGCATATAGCGCTAGCAGCACGCCATAGTGACTGGCG
ATGCTGTCGGAATGGACGATATCCCGCAAGAGGCCCCGGCAGTACCGGCATAACCAAGCCTATGCCTACA
GCCTTCCAGGTGACGGTGCCGAGATTGACCATGAACGCCTTGTTAGATTTCTACACCGGTGCCTGACTGC
GTTAGCAATTTAACTGTGATAAACTACCGCATTAAAGCTTTTTCTTTCCAATTTTTTTTTTTTCGTCATT
ATAAAAATCATTACGACCGAGATTCCCGGGTAATAACTGATATAATTAAATTGAAGCTCTAATTTGTGAG
TTTAGTATACATGCATTTACTTATAATACAGTTTTTTAGTTTTGCTGGCCGCATCTTCTCAAATATGCTT
CCCAGCCTGCTTTTCTGTAACGTTCACCCTCTACCTTAGCATCCCTTCCCTTTGCAAATAGTCCTCTTCC
AACAATAATAATGTCAGATCCTGTAGAGACCACATCATCCACGGTTCTATACTGTTGACCCAATGCGTCT
CCCTTGTCATCTAAACCCACACCGGGTGTCATAATCAACCAATCGTAACCTTCATCTCTTCCACCCATGT
CTCTTTGAGCAATAAAGCCGATAACAAAATCTTTGTCGCTCTTCGCAATGTCAACAGTACCCTTAGTATA
TTCTCCAGTAGATAGGGAGCCCTTGCATGACAATTCTGCTAACATCAAAAGGCCTCTAGGTTCCTTTGTT
ACTTCTTCTGCCGCCTGCTTCAAACCGCTAACAATACCTGGGCCCACCACACCGTGTGCATTCGTAATGT
CTGCCCATTCTGCTATTCTGTATACACCCGCAGAGTACTGCAATTTGACTGTATTACCAATGTCAGCAAA
TTTTCTGTCTTCGAAGAGTAAAAAATTGTACTTGGCGGATAATGCCTTTAGCGGCTTAACTGTGCCCTCC
ATGGAAAAATCAGTCAAGATATCCACATGTGTTTTTAGTAAACAAATTTTGGGACCTAATGCTTCAACTA
ACTCCAGTAATTCCTTGGTGGTACGAACATCCAATGAAGCACACAAGTTTGTTTGCTTTTCGTGCATGAT
ATTAAATAGCTTGGCAGCAACAGGACTAGGATGAGTAGCAGCACGTTCCTTATATGTAGCTTTCGACATG
ATTTATCTTCGTTTCCTGCAGGTTTTTGTTCTGTGCAGTTGGGTTAAGAATACTGGGCAATTTCATGTTT
CTTCAACACTACATATGCGTATATATACCAATCTAAGTCTGTGCTCCTTCCTTCGTTCTTCCTTCTGTTC
GGAGATTACCGAATCAAAAAAATTTCAAGGAAACCGAAATCAAAAAAAAGAATAAAAAAAAAATGATGAA
TTGAAAAGCTTATCGATGATAAGCTGTCAAACATGAGAATTCCACGGACTATAGACTATACTAGTATACT
CCGTCTACTGTACGATACACTTCCGCTCAGGTCCTTGTCCTTTAACGAGGCCTTACCACTCTTTTGTTAC
TCTATTGATCCAGCTCAGCAAAGGCAGTGTGATCTAAGATTCTATCTTCGCGATGTAGTAAAACTAGCTA
GACCGAGAAAGAGACTAGAAATGCAAAAGGCACTTCTACAATGGCTGCCATCATTATTATCCGATGTGAC
GCTGCAGCTTCTCAATGATATTCGAATACGCTTTGAGGAGATACAGCCTAATATCCGACAAACTGTTTTA
CAGATTTACGATCGTACTTGTTACCCATCATTGAATTTTGAACATCCGAACCTGGGAGTTTTCCCTGAAA
CAGATAGTATATTTGAACCTGTATAATAATATATAGTCTAGCGCTTTACGGAAGACAATGTATGTATTTC
GGTTCCTGGAGAAACTATTGCATCTATTGCATAGGTAATCTTGCACGTCGCATCCCCGGTTCATTTTCTG
CGTTTCCATCTTGCACTTCAATAGCATATCTTTGTTAACGAAGCATCTGTGCTTCATTTTGTAGAACAAA
AATGCAACGCGAGAGCGCTAATTTTTCAAACAAAGAATCTGAGCTGCATTTTTACAGAACAGAAATGCAA
CGCGAAAGCGCTATTTTACCAACGAAGAATCTGTGCTTCATTTTTGTAAAACAAAAATGCAACGCGAGAG
CGCTAATTTTTCAAACAAAGAATCTGAGCTGCATTTTTACAGAACAGAAATGCAACGCGAGAGCGCTATT
TTACCAACAAAGAATCTATACTTCTTTTTTGTTCTACAAAAATGCATCCCGAGAGCGCTATTTTTCTAAC
AAAGCATCTTAGATTACTTTTTTTCTCCTTTGTGCGCTCTATAATGCAGTCTCTTGATAACTTTTTGCAC
TGTAGGTCCGTTAAGGTTAGAAGAAGGCTACTTTGGTGTCTATTTTCTCTTCCATAAAAAAAGCCTGACT
CCACTTCCCGCGTTTACTGATTACTAGCGAAGCTGCGGGTGCATTTTTTCAAGATAAAGGCATCCCCGAT
TATATTCTATACCGTCACAAAGTATGCGCAATCCACATACAGAAAGTGATAGCGTTGATGATTCTTCATT
GGTCAGAAAATTATGAACGGTTTCTTCTATTTTGTCTCTATATACTACGTATAGGAAATGTTTACATTTT
CGTATTGTTTTCGATTCACTCTATGAATAGTTCTTACTACAATTTTTTTGTCTAAAGAGTAATACTAGAG
ATAAACATAAAAAATGTAGAGGTCGAGTTTAGATGCAAGTTCAAGGAGCGAAAGGTGGATGGGTAGGTTA
TATAGGGATATAGCACAGAGATATATAGCAAAGAGATACTTTTGAGCAATGTTTGTGGAAGCGGTATTCG
CATTATTTTAGTAGCTCGTTACAGTCCGGTGCGTTTTTGGTTTTTTGAAAGTGCGTCTTCAGAGCGCTTT
TGGTTTTCAAAAGCGCTCTGAAGTTCCTATACTTTCTAGAGAATAGGAACTTC
