>Addgene plasmid #48306 | Gal1/10 Ura S. cerevisiae expression vector (12URA-U) | addgene partial sequence | sequence record 71752 | Ura3-R2 5'-TTGGCGGATAATGCCTTTAG-3'
TGCCCTCCATGGAAAAATCAGTCAAGATATCCACATGTGTTTTTAGTAAACAAATTTTGGGACCTAATGC
TTCAACTAACTCCAGTAATTCCTTGGTGGTACGAACATCCAATGAAGCACACAAGTTTGTTTGCTTTTCG
TGCATGATATTAAATAGCTTGGCAGCAACAGGACTAGGATGAGTAGCAGCACGTTCCTTATATGTAGCTT
TCGACATGATTTATCTTCGTTTCCTGCAGGTTTTTGTTCTGTGCAGTTGGGTTAAGAATACTGGGCAATT
TCATGTTTCTTCAACACTACATATGCGTATATATACCAATCTAAGTCTGTGCTCCTTCCTTCGTTCTTCC
TTCTGTTCGGAGATTACCGAATCAAAAAAATTTCAAGGAAACCGAAATCAAAAAAAAGAATAAAAAAAAA
ATGATGAATTGAAAAGCTTATCGATGATAAGCTGTCAAACATGAGAATTCCACGGACTATAGACTATACT
AGTATACTCCGTCTACTGTACGATACACTTCCGCTCAGGTCCTTGTCCTTTAACGAGGCCTTACCACTCT
TTTGTTACTCTATTGATCCAGCTCAGCAAAGGCAGTGTGATCTAAGATTCTATCTTCGCGATGTAGTAAA
ACTAGCTAGACCGAGAAAGAGACTAGAAATGCAAAAGGCACTTCTACAATGGCTGCCATCATTATTATCC
GATGTGACGCTGCAGCTTCTCAATGATATTCGAATACGCTTTGAGGAGATACAGCCTAATATCCGACAAA
CTGTTTTACAGATTTACGATCGTACTTGTTACCCATCATTGAATTTTGAACATCCGAACCTGGGAGTTTT
CCCTGAAACAGATAGTATATTTGAACCTGTATAATAATATATAGTCTAGCGCTTTACGGAAGACAATGTA
TGTATTTCGGTTCCTGGAGAAACTATTGCATCTATTGCATAGGTAATCTTGCACGTCGCATCCCCGGTTC
ATTTTCTGCGTTTCCATCTTGCACTTCAATAGCATATCTTTGTTAACGAAGCATCTGTGCTTCATTTTGT
AGAACAAAAATGCAACGCGAGAGCGCTAATTTTTCAAACAAAGAATCTGAGCTGC
