>Addgene plasmid #48306 | Gal1/10 Ura S. cerevisiae expression vector (12URA-U) | addgene partial sequence | sequence record 71756 | Gal1ProF2 5'-CGAAGCGATGATTTTTGATC-3'
TAAATGCAAAAACTGCATAACCACTTTAACTAATACTTTCAACATTTTCGGTTTGTATTACTTCTTATTC
AAATGTAATAAAAGTATCAACAAAAAATTGTTAATATACCTCTATACTTTAACGTCAAGGAGAAAAAACC
CCGGATCCGTACTTCCAATCCAATATTGGAAGTGGATAACTCTCGAGGATCGTAATGACTAGATTATATA
ATCAGAAATAGCCTTTGGTGATCACTTCCATTTTAGTCAGCATAATAGAAAGTTTAATTACGCGCTTTTT
TACATTCCGACAAAGATCTGCCCGAGAAAATTCTTCGAGAAGACAACAACAACAAAAAAAATAAAGCCTG
GGCGAAAAACATCGTGCGTTTACATAATATCTTGAAAAGCAAACAGATATATAAACCGCTATTGAAATTA
CCTTTTTAAGTATTCGCCTAGAAGCCTTGTTTCAAGTAGCATCAACAACAGGTGTTAGGTTAAACTGCTT
TGACTTTTTGTTCTTTAACGAATATCATTAAAAAAAAAGGACATCTATAAAGAATGTCTCCAAACTCGTC
GAAAACTCGAACGGACCAGATAAGCTCCATGCCTGGTATTAATGAAGCCACGAAGGTGGAAAGTAAGAAT
GTTGTGAAGGATGCTGTTCCAATAAAATCTGAAGTTGAAACCAATGGTACATCAATAGTAAGAGAAAAAC
AAGATCCACAGGACGGGTGTGGTCGCCATGATCGCGTAGTCGATAGTGGCTCCAAGTAGCGAAGCGAGCA
GGACTGGGCGGCGGCCAAAGCGGTCGGACAGTGCTCCGAGAACGGGTGCGCATAGAAATTGCATCAACGC
ATATAGCGCTAGCAGCACGCCATAGTGACTGGCGATGCTGTCGGAATGGACGATATCCCGCAAGAGGCCC
GGCAGTACCGGCATAACCAAGCCTATGCCTACAGCATCCAGGGTGACGGTGCCGAGGATGACGATGAGCG
CATTGTTAGATTTCATACACGGTGCCTGACTGCGTTAGCAATTTAACTGTGATAAACTACCGCATTAAAG
CTTTTTCTTTCCAATTTTTTTTTT
